>Addgene plasmid #229426 | V5-14-3-3-e | addgene full sequence | sequence record 457147 | Addgene NGS Result
TTAATGTAGTCTTATGCAATACTCTTGTAGTCTTGCAACATGGTAACGATGAGTTAGCAACATGCCTTAC
AAGGAGAGAAAAAGCACCGTGCATGCCGATTGGTGGAAGTAAGGTGGTACGATCGTGCCTTATTAGGAAG
GCAACAGACGGGTCTGACATGGATTGGACGAACCACTGAATTGCCGCATTGCAGAGATATTGTATTTAAG
TGCCTAGCTCGATACATAAACGGGTCTCTCTGGTTAGACCAGATCTGAGCCTGGGAGCTCTCTGGCTAAC
TAGGGAACCCACTGCTTAAGCCTCAATAAAGCTTGCCTTGAGTGCTTCAAGTAGTGTGTGCCCGTCTGTT
GTGTGACTCTGGTAACTAGAGATCCCTCAGACCCTTTTAGTCAGTGTGGAAAATCTCTAGCAGTGGCGCC
CGAACAGGGACTTGAAAGCGAAAGGGAAACCAGAGGAGCTCTCTCGACGCAGGACTCGGCTTGCTGAAGC
GCGCACGGCAAGAGGCGAGGGGCGGCGACTGGTGAGTACGCCAAAAATTTTGACTAGCGGAGGCTAGAAG
GAGAGAGATGGGTGCGAGAGCGTCAGTATTAAGCGGGGGAGAATTAGATCGCGATGGGAAAAAATTCGGT
TAAGGCCAGGGGGAAAGAAAAAATATAAATTAAAACATATAGTATGGGCAAGCAGGGAGCTAGAACGATT
CGCAGTTAATCCTGGCCTGTTAGAAACATCAGAAGGCTGTAGACAAATACTGGGACAGCTACAACCATCC
CTTCAGACAGGATCAGAAGAACTTAGATCATTATATAATACAGTAGCAACCCTCTATTGTGTGCATCAAA
GGATAGAGATAAAAGACACCAAGGAAGCTTTAGACAAGATAGAGGAAGAGCAAAACAAAAGTAAGACCAC
CGCACAGCAAGCGGCCGCTGATCTTCAGACCTGGAGGAGGAGATATGAGGGACAATTGGAGAAGTGAATT
ATATAAATATAAAGTAGTAAAAATTGAACCATTAGGAGTAGCACCCACCAAGGCAAAGAGAAGAGTGGTG
CAGAGAGAAAAAAGAGCAGTGGGAATAGGAGCTTTGTTCCTTGGGTTCTTGGGAGCAGCAGGAAGCACTA
TGGGCGCAGCGTCAATGACGCTGACGGTACAGGCCAGACAATTATTGTCTGGTATAGTGCAGCAGCAGAA
CAATTTGCTGAGGGCTATTGAGGCGCAACAGCATCTGTTGCAACTCACAGTCTGGGGCATCAAGCAGCTC
CAGGCAAGAATCCTGGCTGTGGAAAGATACCTAAAGGATCAACAGCTCCTGGGGATTTGGGGTTGCTCTG
GAAAACTCATTTGCACCACTGCTGTGCCTTGGAATGCTAGTTGGAGTAATAAATCTCTGGAACAGATTTG
GAATCACACGACCTGGATGGAGTGGGACAGAGAAATTAACAATTACACAAGCTTAATACACTCCTTAATT
GAAGAATCGCAAAACCAGCAAGAAAAGAATGAACAAGAATTATTGGAATTAGATAAATGGGCAAGTTTGT
GGAATTGGTTTAACATAACAAATTGGCTGTGGTATATAAAATTATTCATAATGATAGTAGGAGGCTTGGT
AGGTTTAAGAATAGTTTTTGCTGTACTTTCTATAGTGAATAGAGTTAGGCAGGGATATTCACCATTATCG
TTTCAGACCCACCTCCCAACCCCGAGGGGACCCAGACCACAATTTTAAAAGAAAAGGGGGGATTGGGGGG
TACAGTGCAGGGGAAAGAATAGTAGACATAATAGCAACAGACATACAAACTAAAGAATTACAAAAACAAA
TTACAAAAATTCAAAATTTTCGGGTTTATTACAGGGACAGCAGAGATCCACTTTGGCGCCGGCTCGAGTG
GCTCCGGTGCCCGTCAGTGGGCAGAGCGCACATCGCCCACAGTCCCCGAGAAGTTGGGGGGAGGGGTCGG
CAATTGAACCGGTGCCTAGAGAAGGTGGCGCGGGGTAAACTGGGAAAGTGATGTCGTGTACTGGCTCCGC
CTTTTTCCCGAGGGTGGGGGAGAACCGTATATAAGTGCAGTAGTCGCCGTGAACGTTCTTTTTCGCAACG
GGTTTGCCGCCAGAACACAGGTGTCGTGACGCGGGATCCGCCACCATGGGTAAGCCCATACCCAACCCAC
TTCTCGGACTTGACAGCACTGATGATAGAGAAGATCTTGTGTACCAAGCAAAGCTGGCGGAACAAGCGGA
GCGCTACGACGAAATGGTAGAGAGCATGAAAAAAGTTGCGGGTATGGATGTCGAATTGACCGTTGAGGAG
CGCAATCTCTTGTCAGTAGCTTATAAGAATGTGATCGGAGCCAGACGCGCCAGTTGGAGAATAATCTCAA
GTATAGAGCAGAAGGAGGAGAATAAAGGGGGTGAGGATAAACTGAAAATGATCAGAGAATATCGCCAAAT
GGTAGAGACGGAACTGAAGCTGATCTGTTGTGATATATTGGACGTATTGGATAAACACTTGATTCCAGCC
GCGAATACCGGCGAAAGTAAGGTATTCTACTACAAAATGAAGGGGGATTATCACCGCTATCTGGCCGAGT
TTGCGACCGGGAATGATAGAAAAGAGGCCGCCGAAAACAGCCTTGTGGCTTACAAGGCTGCATCTGATAT
AGCTATGACAGAACTGCCGCCGACGCATCCTATCAGGCTTGGATTGGCGCTGAACTTTTCTGTATTCTAT
TATGAAATCCTCAATAGCCCGGATCGGGCTTGCAGGTTGGCAAAGGCAGCATTCGACGACGCTATAGCAG
AGCTGGATACCCTGTCCGAAGAGAGTTATAAGGATAGTACGTTGATCATGCAACTTCTTCGAGACAACCT
TACATTGTGGACCTCCGATATGCAAGGTGACGGTGAGGAGCAAAATAAGGAAGCTTTGCAGGATGTAGAG
GATGAGAATCAGTGAGCAATTCCGCCCCTCTCCCTCCCCCCCCCCTAACGTTACTGGCCGAAGCCGCTTG
GAATAAGGCCGGTGTGCGTTTGTCTATATGTTATTTTCCACCATATTGCCGTCTTTTGGCAATGTGAGGG
CCCGGAAACCTGGCCCTGTCTTCTTGACGAGCATTCCTAGGGGTCTTTCCCCTCTCGCCAAAGGAATGCA
AGGTCTGTTGAATGTCGTGAAGGAAGCAGTTCCTCTGGAAGCTTCTTGAAGACAAACAACGTCTGTAGCG
ACCCTTTGCAGGCAGCGGAACCCCCCACCTGGCGACAGGTGCCTCTGCGGCCAAAAGCCACGTGTATAAG
ATACACCTGCAAAGGCGGCACAACCCCAGTGCCACGTTGTGAGTTGGATAGTTGTGGAAAGAGTCAAATG
GCTCTCCTCAAGCGTATTCAACAAGGGGCTGAAGGATGCCCAGAAGGTACCCCATTGTATGGGATCTGAT
CTGGGGCCTCGGTGCACATGCTTTACATGTGTTTAGTCGAGGTTAAAAAAACGTCTAGGCCCCCCGAACC
ACGGGGACGTGGTTTTCCTTTGAAAAACACGATGATAATATGGCCACAACCATGATTGAACAAGATGGAT
TGCACGCAGGTTCTCCGGCCGCTTGGGTGGAGAGGCTATTCGGCTATGACTGGGCACAACAGACAATCGG
CTGCTCTGATGCCGCCGTGTTCCGGCTGTCAGCGCAGGGGCGCCCGGTTCTTTTTGTCAAGACCGACCTG
TCCGGTGCCCTGAATGAACTGCAGGACGAGGCAGCGCGGCTATCGTGGCTGGCCACGACGGGCGTTCCTT
GCGCAGCTGTGCTCGACGTTGTCACTGAAGCGGGAAGGGACTGGCTGCTATTGGGCGAAGTGCCGGGGCA
GGATCTCCTGTCATCTCACCTTGCTCCTGCCGAGAAAGTATCCATCATGGCTGATGCAATGCGGCGGCTG
CATACGCTTGATCCGGCTACCTGCCCATTCGACCACCAAGCGAAACATCGCATCGAGCGAGCACGTACTC
GGATGGAAGCCGGTCTTGTCGATCAGGATGATCTGGACGAAGAGCATCAGGGGCTCGCGCCAGCCGAACT
GTTCGCCAGGCTCAAGGCGCGCATGCCCGACGGCGAGGATCTCGTCGTGACCCATGGCGATGCCTGCTTG
CCGAATATCATGGTGGAAAATGGCCGCTTTTCTGGATTCATCGACTGTGGCCGGCTGGGTGTGGCGGACC
GCTATCAGGACATAGCGTTGGCTACCCGTGATATTGCTGAAGAGCTTGGCGGCGAATGGGCTGACCGCTT
CCTCGTGCTTTACGGTATCGCCGCTCCCGATTCGCAGCGCATCGCCTTCTATCGCCTTCTTGACGAGTTC
TTCTGAACGCGTTAAGTCGACAATCAACCTCTGGATTACAAAATTTGTGAAAGATTGACTGGTATTCTTA
ACTATGTTGCTCCTTTTACGCTATGTGGATACGCTGCTTTAATGCCTTTGTATCATGCTATTGCTTCCCG
TATGGCTTTCATTTTCTCCTCCTTGTATAAATCCTGGTTGCTGTCTCTTTATGAGGAGTTGTGGCCCGTT
GTCAGGCAACGTGGCGTGGTGTGCACTGTGTTTGCTGACGCAACCCCCACTGGTTGGGGCATTGCCACCA
CCTGTCAGCTCCTTTCCGGGACTTTCGCTTTCCCCCTCCCTATTGCCACGGCGGAACTCATCGCCGCCTG
CCTTGCCCGCTGCTGGACAGGGGCTCGGCTGTTGGGCACTGACAATTCCGTGGTGTTGTCGGGGAAATCA
TCGTCCTTTCCTTGGCTGCTCGCCTGTGTTGCCACCTGGATTCTGCGCGGGACGTCCTTCTGCTACGTCC
CTTCGGCCCTCAATCCAGCGGACCTTCCTTCCCGCGGCCTGCTGCCGGCTCTGCGGCCTCTTCCGCGTCT
TCGCCTTCGCCCTCAGACGAGTCGGATCTCCCTTTGGGCCGCCTCCCCGCGTCGACTTTAAGACCAATGA
CTTACAAGGCAGCTGTAGATCTTAGCCACTTTTTAAAAGAAAAGGGGGGACTGGAAGGGCTAATTCACTC
CCAACGAAGACAAGATCTGCTTTTTGCTTGTACTGGGTCTCTCTGGTTAGACCAGATCTGAGCCTGGGAG
CTCTCTGGCTAACTAGGGAACCCACTGCTTAAGCCTCAATAAAGCTTGCCTTGAGTGCTTCAAGTAGTGT
GTGCCCGTCTGTTGTGTGACTCTGGTAACTAGAGATCCCTCAGACCCTTTTAGTCAGTGTGGAAAATCTC
TAGCAGTACGTATAGTAGTTCATGTCATCTTATTATTCAGTATTTATAACTTGCAAAGAAATGAATATCA
GAGAGTGAGAGGAACTTGTTTATTGCAGCTTATAATGGTTACAAATAAAGCAATAGCATCACAAATTTCA
CAAATAAAGCATTTTTTTCACTGCATTCTAGTTGTGGTTTGTCCAAACTCATCAATGTATCTTATCATGT
CTGGCTCTAGCTATCCCGCCCCTAACTCCGCCCATCCCGCCCCTAACTCCGCCCAGTTCCGCCCATTCTC
CGCCCCATGGCTGACTAATTTTTTTTATTTATGCAGAGGCCGAGGCCGCCTCGGCCTCTGAGCTATTCCA
GAAGTAGTGAGGAGGCTTTTTTGGAGGCCTAGGGACGTACCCAATTCGCCCTATAGTGAGTCGTATTACG
CGCGCTCACTGGCCGTCGTTTTACAACGTCGTGACTGGGAAAACCCTGGCGTTACCCAACTTAATCGCCT
TGCAGCACATCCCCCTTTCGCCAGCTGGCGTAATAGCGAAGAGGCCCGCACCGATCGCCCTTCCCAACAG
TTGCGCAGCCTGAATGGCGAATGGG
[124 nt withheld, positions 5836-5959]
C
[91 nt withheld, positions 5961-6051]
A
[49 nt withheld, positions 6053-6101]
CCTTTGACGTTGGAGTCCACGTTCTTT
[37 nt withheld, positions 6129-6165]
ACCCTATCTCGGTCTATTCTTTTGATTTATAAGGGATTTTGCCGATTTCGGCCTATTGGTTAAAAAATGA
GCTGATTTAACAAAAATTTAACGCGAATTTTAACAAAATATTAACGCTTACAATTTAGGTGGCACTTTTC
GGGGAAATGTGCGCGGAACCCCTATTTGTTTATTTTTCTAAATACATTCAAATATGTATCCGCTCATGAG
ACAATAACCCTGATAAATGCTTCAATAATATTGAAAAAGGAAGAGTATGAGTATTCAACATTTCCGTGTC
GCCCTTATTCCCTTTTTTGCGGCATTTTGCCTTCCTGTTTTTGCTCACCCAGAAACGCTGGTGAAAGTAA
AAGATGCTGAAGATCAGTTGGGTGCACGAGTGGGTTACATCGAACTGGATCTCAACAGCGGTAAGATCCT
TGAGAGTTTTCGCCCCGAAGAACGTTTTCCAATGATGAGCACTTTTAAAGTTCTGCTATGTGGCGCGGTA
TTATCCCGTATTGACGCCGGGCAAGAGCAACTCGGTCGCCGCATACACTATTCTCAGAATGACTTGGTTG
AGTACTCACCAGTCACAGAAAAGCATCTTACGGATGGCATGACAGTAAGAGAATTATGCAGTGCTGCCAT
AACCATGAGTGATAACACTGCGGCCAACTTACTTCTGACAACGATCGGAGGACCGAAGGAGCTAACCGCT
TTTTTGCACAACATGGGGGATCATGTAACTCGCCTTGATCGTTGGGAACCGGAGCTGAATGAAGCCATAC
CAAACGACGAGCGTGACACCACGATGCCTGTAGCAATGGCAACAACGTTGCGCAAACTATTAACTGGCGA
ACTACTTACTCTAGCTTCCCGGCAACAATTAATAGACTGGATGGAGGCGGATAAAGTTGCAGGACCACTT
CTGCGCTCGGCCCTTCCGGCTGGCTGGTTTATTGCTGATAAATCTGGAGCCGGTGAGCGTGGGTCTCGCG
GTATCATTGCAGCACTGGGGCCAGATGGTAAGCCCTCCCGTATCGTAGTTATCTACACGACGGGGAGTCA
GGCAACTATGGATGAACGAAATAGACAGATCGCTGAGATAGGTGCCTCACTGATTAAGCATTGGTAACTG
TCAGACCAAGTTTACTCATATATACTTTAGATTGATTTAAAACTTCATTTTTAATTTAAAAGGATCTAGG
TGAAGATCCTTTTTGATAATCTCATGACCAAAATCCCTTAACGTGAGTTTTCGTTCCACTGAGCGTCAGA
CCCCGTAGAAAAGATCAAAGGATCTTCTTGAGATCCTTTTTTTCTGCGCGTAATCTGCTGCTTGCAAACA
AAAAAACCACCGCTACCAGCGGTGGTTTGTTTGCCGGATCAAGAGCTACCAACTCTTTTTCCGAAGGTAA
CTGGCTTCAGCAGAGCGCAGATACCAAATACTGTTCTTCTAGTGTAGCCGTAGTTAGGCCACCACTTCAA
GAACTCTGTAGCACCGCCTACATACCTCGCTCTGCTAATCCTGTTACCAGTGGCTGCTGCCAGTGGCGAT
AAGTCGTGTCTTACCGGGTTGGACTCAAGACGATAGTTACCGGATAAGGCGCAGCGGTCGGGCTGAACGG
GGGGTTCGTGCACACAGCCCAGCTTGGAGCGAACGACCTACACCGAACTGAGATACCTACAGCGTGAGCT
ATGAGAAAGCGCCACGCTTCCCGAAGGGAGAAAGGCGGACAGGTATCCGGTAAGCGGCAGGGTCGGAACA
GGAGAGCGCACGAGGGAGCTTCCAGGGGGAAACGCCTGGTATCTTTATAGTCCTGTCGGGTTTCGCCACC
TCTGACTTGAGCGTCGATTTTTGTGATGCTCGTCAGGGGGGCGGAGCCTATGGAAAAACGCCAGCAACGC
GGCCTTTTTACGGTTCCTGGCCTTTTGCTGGCCTTTTGCTCACATGTTCTTTCCTGCGTTATCCCCTGAT
TCTGTGGATAACCGTATTACCGCCTTTGAGTGAGCTGATACCGCTCGCCGCAGCCGAACGACCGAGCGCA
GCGAGTCAGTGAGCGAGGAAGCGGAAGAGCGCCCAATACGCAAACCGCCTCTCCCCGCGCGTTGGCCGAT
TCATTAATGCAGCTGGCACGACAGGTTTCCCGACTGGAAAGCGGGCAGTGAGCGCAACGCAATTAATGTG
AGTTAGCTCACTCATTAGGCACCCCAGGCTTTACACTTTATGCTTCCGGCTCGTATGTTGTGTGGAATTG
TGAGCGGATAACAATTTCACACAGGAAACAGCTATGACCATGATTACGCCAAGCGCGCAATTAACCCTCA
CTAAAGGGAACAAAAGCTGGAGCTGCAAGC
Features (pLannotate 1.2.2; 27 found; start..end, strand, type, name):
      5..231     +  promoter       RSV promoter: Rous sarcoma virus enhancer/promoter
    232..412     +  LTR            5' LTR (truncated): truncated 5' long terminal repeat (LTR) from HIV-1
    459..584     +  misc_feature   HIV-1 Ψ: packaging signal of human immunodeficiency virus type 1
    568..931     +  CDS            HIV-1 gag (fragment): gag protein from human immunodeficiency virus 1; gag
   1077..1310    +  misc_feature   RRE: The Rev response element (RRE) of HIV-1 allows for Rev-dependent mRNA export from the nucleus to the cytoplasm.
   1687..1713    +  CDS            Rev (fragment): human immunodeficiency virus 1 (HIV-1) Rev protein; rev; enhances nuclear export of unspliced and incompletely spliced viral mRNAs
   1723..1840    +  misc_feature   cPPT/CTS: central polypurine tract and central termination sequence of HIV-1
   1909..2120    +  promoter       EF-1α core promoter: core promoter for human elongation factor EF-1α
   2191..2952    +  CDS            YWHAE: 1433E_CHICK - Experimental evidence at protein level: Swiss-Prot protein existence level 1. Adapter protein implicated in the regulation of a large spectrum of both general and specialized signaling pathways. Binds to a large number of partners, usually by recognition of a phosphoserine or phosphothreonine motif. Binding generally results in the modulation of the activity of the binding partner. From Gallus gallus (Chicken).
   3076..3538    +  misc_feature   IRES: internal ribosome entry site (IRES) of the encephalomyocarditis virus (EMCV)
   3552..4343    +  CDS            neo: KKA2_KLEPN - Also known as kan, nptII. Experimental evidence at protein level: Swiss-Prot protein existence level 1. Resistance to kanamycin, neomycin, paromomycin, ribostamycin, butirosin and gentamicin B. From Klebsiella pneumoniae.
   4362..4950    +  misc_feature   WPRE: woodchuck hepatitis virus posttranscriptional regulatory element
   5001..5020    +  misc_feature   cPPT/CTS (fragment): central polypurine tract and central termination sequence of HIV-1
   5022..5255    +  LTR            3' LTR (ΔU3): self-inactivating 3' long terminal repeat (LTR) from HIV-1
   5333..5454    +  polyA_signal   SV40 poly(A) signal: SV40 polyadenylation signal
   5494..5629    +  rep_origin     SV40 ori: SV40 origin of replication
   5650..5668    -  promoter       T7 promoter: promoter for bacteriophage T7 RNA polymerase
   5676..5831    +  CDS            lacZα (fragment): LacZα fragment of β-galactosidase; lacZ fragment
   5836..6264    +  rep_origin     f1 ori (sequence partly withheld): f1 bacteriophage origin of replication; arrow indicates direction of (+) strand synthesis
   6317..6421    +  promoter       AmpR promoter: bla
   6422..7282    +  CDS            AmpR: β-lactamase; bla; confers resistance to ampicillin, carbenicillin, and related antibiotics
   7453..8041    +  rep_origin     ori: high-copy-number ColE1/pMB1/pBR322/pUC origin of replication
   8224..8316    +  CDS            lacI (fragment): lac repressor; lacI; The lac repressor binds to the lac operator to inhibit transcription in E. coli. This inhibition can be relieved by adding lactose or isopropyl-β-D-thiogalactopyranoside (IPTG).
   8329..8350    +  protein_bind   CAP binding site: CAP binding activates transcription in the presence of cAMP. E. coli catabolite activator protein
   8365..8395    +  promoter       lac promoter: promoter for the E. coli lac operon
   8403..8419    +  protein_bind   lac operator: The lac repressor binds to the lac operator to inhibit transcription in E. coli. This inhibition can be relieved by adding lactose or isopropyl-β-D-thiogalactopyranoside (IPTG). lac repressor encoded by lacI
   8464..8482    +  promoter       T3 promoter: promoter for bacteriophage T3 RNA polymerase
