[The description below was written by a language model from this plasmid's Addgene catalogue record and pLannotate feature annotations shown in this document.]
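Description:
V5-14-3-3-e is a third-generation-style, self-inactivating lentiviral expression plasmid built on the LentiVi backbone for expressing human YWHAE (14-3-3 epsilon) cDNA in mammalian cells. In bacteria it is maintained through a high-copy ColE1/pUC-type origin and selected with ampicillin via the bla gene. The backbone also carries an f1 origin, an SV40 origin and poly(A) signal, and remnants of a lac/T7/T3 cloning region that play no part in the payload. Viral genomic RNA is transcribed from a chimeric RSV promoter fused to a truncated HIV-1 5' LTR. It includes the Ψ packaging signal with a short gag fragment, the Rev response element for Rev-dependent nuclear export, and the cPPT/CTS, which aids nuclear import of the reverse-transcribed genome. The ΔU3 3' LTR inactivates LTR promoter activity after integration, so expression then depends on the internal promoter.

That internal promoter is EFS, the EF-1α core promoter, which drives a bicistronic transcript. The first cistron is YWHAE, recorded as carrying an N-terminal V5 epitope tag. The tag itself is not annotated in the feature table, though there is unannotated space between the promoter and the coding sequence. The annotation tool matched the ORF to the chicken orthologue, which probably reflects how conserved 14-3-3 proteins are, and the catalogue states the insert is human. An EMCV IRES then allows translation of the neomycin phosphotransferase gene, so transduced or transfected cells can be selected with G418. A WPRE downstream enhances transcript stability and expression. The construct serves for stable lentiviral or transient overexpression of a V5-tagged phospho-binding adapter protein, which can be detected or immunoprecipitated through the tag. It was deposited with a study of MARK2/MARK3 kinases and YAP/TAZ in human cancer.
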