Addgene plasmid #229426: V5-14-3-3-e
Purpose: Lentiviral or overpexression of cDNA
Depositing lab: Christopher Vakoc. Depositing organization: Cold Spring Harbor Laboratory. Publication: MARK2/MARK3 kinases are catalytic co-dependencies of YAP/TAZ in human cancer. Klingbeil O, Skopelitis D, Tonelli C, Yoshimoto T, Alpsoy A, Panepinto MC, Minicozzi F, Merrill JR, Cafiero AM, Aggarwal D, Russo S, Ha T, Demerdash OE, Wee TL, Spector DL, Lyons SK, Tuveson DA, Cifani P, Vakoc CR. Cancer Discov. 2024 Jul 26. doi: 10.1158/2159-8290.CD-23-1529. PubMed 39058094.
Backbone
  Vector backbone: LentiVi
  Vector type: Mammalian Expression, Lentiviral
  Selectable markers: Neomycin (select with G418)
Growth in bacteria
  Bacterial resistance: Ampicillin, 100 μg/mL
  Growth temperature: 37°C
  Growth strain: NEB Stable
  Copy number: High Copy
Gene/Insert
  Gene/Insert name: YWHAE
  Species: H. sapiens (human)
  Insert size (bp): 810
  Entrez Gene: YWHAE (a.k.a. 14-3-3E, HEL2, KCIP-1, MDCR, MDS)
  Promoter: EFS
  Tag / fusion protein: V5 (N terminal on insert)
  Cloning method: Gibson Cloning
Terms and licenses: Academic/Nonprofit Terms; Industry Terms: Not Available to Industry
How to cite: V5-14-3-3-e was a gift from Christopher Vakoc (Addgene plasmid # 229426 ; http://n2t.net/addgene:229426 ; RRID:Addgene_229426)
